Addgene plasmid #163062: pMOS009E: Entry vector for: QuasAr2-mOrange2 voltage sensor (plasma membrane)
Purpose: Entry vector for: QuasAr2-mOrange2 voltage sensor (plasma membrane)
Depositing lab: Adam Cohen. Depositing organization: Harvard University. Publication: Multiplexed Optical Sensors in Arrayed Islands of Cells for multimodal recordings of cellular physiology. Werley CA, Boccardo S, Rigamonti A, Hansson EM, Cohen AE. Nat Commun. 2020 Aug 4;11(1):3881. doi: 10.1038/s41467-020-17607-5. PubMed 32753572.
Backbone
  Vector backbone: pENTR
  Backbone size w/o insert (bp): 2586
  Vector type: Gateway entry vector
Growth in bacteria
  Bacterial resistance: Kanamycin, 50 μg/mL
  Growth temperature: 37°C
  Growth strain: DH5alpha
  Copy number: High Copy
Gene/Insert
  Gene/Insert name: QuasAr2
  Species: Synthetic
  Insert size (bp): 1557
  Tag / fusion protein: mOrange2 (C terminal on insert)
  Cloning method: Restriction Enzyme; 5′ cloning site BamHI (unknown if destroyed); 3′ cloning site EcoRI (unknown if destroyed)
  Sequencing primers: 5′ M13F(-21); 3′ M13R
Terms and licenses: Academic/Nonprofit Terms; Industry Terms: Not Available to Industry
Depositor comments: Please see PMID: 24952910 for original reporter gene characterization.
How to cite: pMOS009E: Entry vector for: QuasAr2-mOrange2 voltage sensor (plasma membrane) was a gift from Adam Cohen (Addgene plasmid # 163062 ; http://n2t.net/addgene:163062 ; RRID:Addgene_163062)
