[The description below was written by a language model from this plasmid's Addgene catalogue record and pLannotate feature annotations shown in this document.]
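Description:
pMOS009E is a Gateway entry clone built on the pENTR backbone, about 4.2 kb in total, that carries a genetically encoded voltage indicator ready for transfer into destination vectors. It is maintained in E. coli through a high-copy ColE1/pUC-type origin and selected with kanamycin via the aph(3')-Ia (KanR) gene. Upstream of the cloning region lie the rrnB T1 and T2 transcription terminators, which insulate the insert from read-through transcription in bacteria. Short lacI and lacZα fragments are also annotated, apparently as backbone remnants. A T7 promoter sits just outside attL2, oriented back toward the insert.

The payload is a synthetic open reading frame of roughly 1.6 kb, placed between BamHI and EcoRI sites and flanked by attL1 and attL2. It encodes QuasAr2, an Archaerhodopsin-3 derivative with improved voltage sensitivity, fused at its C terminus to the orange fluorescent protein mOrange2. The catalogue title describes the fusion as a plasma-membrane voltage sensor. About 100 bp between the end of mOrange2 and attL2 is unannotated, and the record does not say what it contains.

As expected for an entry vector, no eukaryotic promoter or polyadenylation signal is annotated. Expression therefore depends on an LR Clonase reaction that moves the attL-flanked cassette into an attR-containing destination vector supplying the promoter and delivery context. The record does not name any particular destination vector or host cell type. The plasmid belongs to a set of sensor constructs deposited for multiplexed optical recording of cellular physiology, and the depositor refers to earlier work for the original characterization of the reporter.
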