Features (pLannotate 1.2.2; 11 found; start..end, strand, type, name):
    121..213     +  CDS            lacI (fragment): lac repressor; lacI; The lac repressor binds to the lac operator to inhibit transcription in E. coli. This inhibition can be relieved by adding lactose or isopropyl-β-D-thiogalactopyranoside (IPTG).
    268..295     -  terminator     rrnB T2 terminator: transcription terminator T2 from the E. coli rrnB gene
    427..470     +  terminator     rrnB T1 terminator: Escherichia coli rrnB; transcription terminator T1 from the E. coli rrnB gene
    517..553     -  CDS            lacZα (fragment): LacZα fragment of β-galactosidase; lacZ fragment
    569..668     +  protein_bind   attL1: mutant version of attL; recombination site for the Gateway® LR reaction LR Clonase™
    703..1461    +  CDS            QuasAr2: achaerhodopsin-3 (Arch) derivative with improved voltage sensitivity (Hochbaum et al., 2014)
   1468..2175    +  CDS            mOrange2: mOrange2 is a basic (constitutively fluorescent) orange fluorescent protein published in 2008, derived from Discosoma sp.. It has high acid sensitivity.
   2289..2388    -  protein_bind   attL2: mutant version of attL; recombination site for the Gateway® LR reaction LR Clonase™
   2406..2424    -  promoter       T7 promoter: promoter for bacteriophage T7 RNA polymerase
   2558..3367    +  CDS            KanR: aminoglycoside phosphotransferase; aph(3')-Ia; confers resistance to kanamycin in bacteria or G418 (Geneticin®) in eukaryotes
   3514..4102    +  rep_origin     ori: high-copy-number ColE1/pMB1/pBR322/pUC origin of replication
>Addgene plasmid #163062 | pMOS009E: Entry vector for: QuasAr2-mOrange2 voltage sensor (plasma membrane) | addgene full sequence | sequence record 325089 | Addgene NGS Result
CTTTCCTGCGTTATCCCCTGATTCTGTGGATAACCGTATTACCGCCTTTGAGTGAGCTGATACCGCTCGC
CGCAGCCGAACGACCGAGCGCAGCGAGTCAGTGAGCGAGGAAGCGGAAGAGCGCCCAATACGCAAACCGC
CTCTCCCCGCGCGTTGGCCGATTCATTAATGCAGCTGGCACGACAGGTTTCCCGACTGGAAAGCGGGCAG
TGAGCGCAACGCAATTAATACGCGTACCGCTAGCCAGGAAGAGTTTGTAGAAACGCAAAAAGGCCATCCG
TCAGGATGGCCTTCTGCTTAGTTTGATGCCTGGCAGTTTATGGCGGGCGTCCTGCCCGCCACCCTCCGGG
CCGTTGCTTCACAACGTTCAAATCCGCTCCCGGCGGATTTGTCCTACTCAGGAGAGCGTTCACCGACAAA
CAACAGATAAAACGAAAGGCCCAGTCTTCCGACTGAGCCTTTCGTTTTATTTGATGCCTGGCAGTTCCCT
ACTCTCGCGTTAACGCTAGCATGGATGTTTTCCCAGTCACGACGTTGTAAAACGACGGCCAGTCTTAAGC
TCGGGCCCCAAATAATGATTTTATTTTGACTGATAGTGACCTGTTCGTTGCAACAAATTGATGAGCAATG
CTTTTTTATAATGCCAACTTTGTACAAAAAAGCAGGCTGGCGCCGGAACCAATTCAGTCGACTGGATCCA
CCATGGTAAGTATCGCTCTGCAGGCTGGTTACGACCTACTGGGTGACGGCAGACCTGAAACCCTGTGGCT
GGGCATCGGCACTCTGCTGATGCTGATTGGAACCTTCTACTTTCTGGTCCGCGGATGGGGAGTCACCGAT
AAGGATGCCCGGGAATATTACGCTGTGACTATCCTGGTGTCCGGAATCGCATCCGCCGCATATCTGTCTA
TGTTCTTTGGTATCGGGCTTACTGAGGTGTCCGTCGGGGGCGAAATGTTGGATATCTATTATGCCAGGTA
CGCCCAGTGGCTGTTTACCACCCCACTTCTGCTGCTGCACCTGGCCCTTCTCGCTAAGGTGGATCGGGTG
ACCATCGGCACCCTGGTGGGTGTGGACGCCCTGATGATCGTCACTGGCCTCATCGGAGCCTTGAGCCACA
CGGCCATAGCCAGATACAGTTGGTGGTTGTTCTCTACAATTTGCATGATAGTGGTGCTCTATGTTCTGGC
TACATCCCTGCGATCTGCTGCAAAGGAGCGGGGCCCCGAGGTGGCATCTACCTTTAACACCCTGACAGCT
CTGGTCTTGGTGCTGTGGACCGCTTACCCTATCCTGTGGATCATAGGCACTGAGGGCGCTGGCGTGGTGG
GCCTGGGCATCGAAACTCTGCTGTTTATGGTGTTGGACGTGACTGCCAAGGTCGGCTTTGGCTTTATCCT
GTTGAGATCCCGGGCTATTCTGGGCGACACCGAGGCACCAGAACCCAGTGCCGGTGCCGATACGTTGATG
GTGAGCAAGGGCGAGGAGTATAACATGGCCATCATCAAGGAGTTCATGCGCTTCAAGGTGCGCATGGAGG
GCTCCGTGAACGGCCACGAGTTCGAGATCGAGGGCGAGGGCGAGGGCCGCCCCTACGAGGGCTTTCAGAC
CGCTAAGCTGAAGGTGACCAAGGGTGGCCCCCTGCCCTTCGCCTGGGACATCCTGTCCCCTCATTTCACC
TACGGCTCCAAGGCCTACGTGAAGCACCCCGCCGACATCCCCGACTACTTCAAGCTGTCCTTCCCCGAGG
GCTTCAAGTGGGAGCGCGTGATGAACTACGAGGACGGCGGCGTGGTGACCGTGACCCAGGACTCCTCCCT
GCAGGACGGCGAGTTCATCTACAAGGTGAAGCTGCGCGGCACCAACTTCCCCTCCGACGGCCCCGTGATG
CAGAAGAAGACCATGGGCTGGGAGGCCTCCTCCGAGCGGATGTACCCCGAGGACGGTGCCCTGAAGGGCA
AGATCAAGATGAGGCTGAAGCTGAAGGACGGCGGCCACTACACCTCCGAGGTCAAGACCACCTACAAGGC
CAAGAAGCCCGTGCAGCTGCCCGGCGCCTACATCGTCGACATCAAGTTGGACATCACCTCCCACAACGAG
GACTACACCATCGTGGAACAGTACGAACGCGCCGAGGGCCGCCACTCCACCGGCGGCATGGACGAGCTGT
ACAAGAGTAGAATCACAAGCGAAGGCGAGTACATCCCCCTGGATCAAATAGACATAAATGTAGGTGGATT
TTGTTATGAGAATGAATAAGAATTCGCGGCCGCACTCGAGATATCTAGACCCAGCTTTCTTGTACAAAGT
TGGCATTATAAGAAAGCATTGCTTATCAATTTGTTGCAACGAACAGGTCACTATCAGTCAAAATAAAATC
ATTATTTGCCATCCAGCTGATATCCCCTATAGTGAGTCGTATTACATGGTCATAGCTGTTTCCTGGCAGC
TCTGGCCCGTGTCTCAAAATCTCTGATGTTACATTGCACAAGATAAAAATATATCATCATGAACAATAAA
ACTGTCTGCTTACATAAACAGTAATACAAGGGGTGTTATGAGCCATATTCAACGGGAAACGTCGAGGCCG
CGATTAAATTCCAACATGGATGCTGATTTATATGGGTATAAATGGGCTCGCGATAATGTCGGGCAATCAG
GTGCGACAATCTATCGCTTGTATGGGAAGCCCGATGCGCCAGAGTTGTTTCTGAAACATGGCAAAGGTAG
CGTTGCCAATGATGTTACAGATGAGATGGTCAGACTAAACTGGCTGACGGAATTTATGCCTCTTCCGACC
ATCAAGCATTTTATCCGTACTCCTGATGATGCATGGTTACTCACCACTGCGATCCCCGGAAAAACAGCAT
TCCAGGTATTAGAAGAATATCCTGATTCAGGTGAAAATATTGTTGATGCGCTGGCAGTGTTCCTGCGCCG
GTTGCATTCGATTCCTGTTTGTAATTGTCCTTTTAACAGCGATCGCGTATTTCGTCTCGCTCAGGCGCAA
TCACGAATGAATAACGGTTTGGTTGATGCGAGTGATTTTGATGACGAGCGTAATGGCTGGCCTGTTGAAC
AAGTCTGGAAAGAAATGCATAAACTTTTGCCATTCTCACCGGATTCAGTCGTCACTCATGGTGATTTCTC
ACTTGATAACCTTATTTTTGACGAGGGGAAATTAATAGGTTGTATTGATGTTGGACGAGTCGGAATCGCA
GACCGATACCAGGATCTTGCCATCCTATGGAACTGCCTCGGTGAGTTTTCTCCTTCATTACAGAAACGGC
TTTTTCAAAAATATGGTATTGATAATCCTGATATGAATAAATTGCAGTTTCATTTGATGCTCGATGAGTT
TTTCTAATCAGAATTGGTTAATTGGTTGTAACACTGGCAGAGCATTACGCTGACTTGACGGGACGGCGCA
AGCTCATGACCAAAATCCCTTAACGTGAGTTACGCGTCGTTCCACTGAGCGTCAGACCCCGTAGAAAAGA
TCAAAGGATCTTCTTGAGATCCTTTTTTTCTGCGCGTAATCTGCTGCTTGCAAACAAAAAAACCACCGCT
ACCAGCGGTGGTTTGTTTGCCGGATCAAGAGCTACCAACTCTTTTTCCGAAGGTAACTGGCTTCAGCAGA
GCGCAGATACCAAATACTGTTCTTCTAGTGTAGCCGTAGTTAGGCCACCACTTCAAGAACTCTGTAGCAC
CGCCTACATACCTCGCTCTGCTAATCCTGTTACCAGTGGCTGCTGCCAGTGGCGATAAGTCGTGTCTTAC
CGGGTTGGACTCAAGACGATAGTTACCGGATAAGGCGCAGCGGTCGGGCTGAACGGGGGGTTCGTGCACA
CAGCCCAGCTTGGAGCGAACGACCTACACCGAACTGAGATACCTACAGCGTGAGCTATGAGAAAGCGCCA
CGCTTCCCGAAGGGAGAAAGGCGGACAGGTATCCGGTAAGCGGCAGGGTCGGAACAGGAGAGCGCACGAG
GGAGCTTCCAGGGGGAAACGCCTGGTATCTTTATAGTCCTGTCGGGTTTCGCCACCTCTGACTTGAGCGT
CGATTTTTGTGATGCTCGTCAGGGGGGCGGAGCCTATGGAAAAACGCCAGCAACGCGGCCTTTTTACGGT
TCCTGGCCTTTTGCTGGCCTTTTGCTCACATGTT
