>Addgene plasmid #163062 | pMOS009E: Entry vector for: QuasAr2-mOrange2 voltage sensor (plasma membrane) | depositor partial sequence | sequence record 315860 | QuasAr2-mOrange2-Kir2.1TS-ER2
ATGGTAAGTATCGCTCTGCAGGCTGGTTACGACCTACTGGGTGACGGCAGACCTGAAACCCTGTGGCTGG
GCATCGGCACTCTGCTGATGCTGATTGGAACCTTCTACTTTCTGGTCCGCGGATGGGGAGTCACCGATAA
GGATGCCCGGGAATATTACGCTGTGACTATCCTGGTGTCCGGAATCGCATCCGCCGCATATCTGTCTATG
TTCTTTGGTATCGGGCTTACTGAGGTGTCCGTCGGGGGCGAAATGTTGGATATCTATTATGCCAGGTACG
CCCAGTGGCTGTTTACCACCCCACTTCTGCTGCTGCACCTGGCCCTTCTCGCTAAGGTGGATCGGGTGAC
CATCGGCACCCTGGTGGGTGTGGACGCCCTGATGATCGTCACTGGCCTCATCGGAGCCTTGAGCCACACG
GCCATAGCCAGATACAGTTGGTGGTTGTTCTCTACAATTTGCATGATAGTGGTGCTCTATGTTCTGGCTA
CATCCCTGCGATCTGCTGCAAAGGAGCGGGGCCCCGAGGTGGCATCTACCTTTAACACCCTGACAGCTCT
GGTCTTGGTGCTGTGGACCGCTTACCCTATCCTGTGGATCATAGGCACTGAGGGCGCTGGCGTGGTGGGC
CTGGGCATCGAAACTCTGCTGTTTATGGTGTTGGACGTGACTGCCAAGGTCGGCTTTGGCTTTATCCTGT
TGAGATCCCGGGCTATTCTGGGCGACACCGAGGCACCAGAACCCAGTGCCGGTGCCGATACGTTGATGGT
GAGCAAGGGCGAGGAGTATAACATGGCCATCATCAAGGAGTTCATGCGCTTCAAGGTGCGCATGGAGGGC
TCCGTGAACGGCCACGAGTTCGAGATCGAGGGCGAGGGCGAGGGCCGCCCCTACGAGGGCTTTCAGACCG
CTAAGCTGAAGGTGACCAAGGGTGGCCCCCTGCCCTTCGCCTGGGACATCCTGTCCCCTCATTTCACCTA
CGGCTCCAAGGCCTACGTGAAGCACCCCGCCGACATCCCCGACTACTTCAAGCTGTCCTTCCCCGAGGGC
TTCAAGTGGGAGCGCGTGATGAACTACGAGGACGGCGGCGTGGTGACCGTGACCCAGGACTCCTCCCTGC
AGGACGGCGAGTTCATCTACAAGGTGAAGCTGCGCGGCACCAACTTCCCCTCCGACGGCCCCGTGATGCA
GAAGAAGACCATGGGCTGGGAGGCCTCCTCCGAGCGGATGTACCCCGAGGACGGTGCCCTGAAGGGCAAG
ATCAAGATGAGGCTGAAGCTGAAGGACGGCGGCCACTACACCTCCGAGGTCAAGACCACCTACAAGGCCA
AGAAGCCCGTGCAGCTGCCCGGCGCCTACATCGTCGACATCAAGTTGGACATCACCTCCCACAACGAGGA
CTACACCATCGTGGAACAGTACGAACGCGCCGAGGGCCGCCACTCCACCGGCGGCATGGACGAGCTGTAC
AAGAGTAGAATCACAAGCGAAGGCGAGTACATCCCCCTGGATCAAATAGACATAAATGTAGGTGGATTTT
GTTATGAGAATGAATAA
